>Addgene plasmid #169002 | pCS2-Dnase1l1l-mRFP | addgene full sequence | sequence record 331460 | Addgene NGS Result
GCGTATATGGACTCATGCCAATTCAATATGGTGGATCTGGACCTGTGCCAATTCAATATGGCGTATATGG
ACTCGTGCCAATTCAATATGGTGGATCTGGACCCCAGCCAATTCAATATGGCGGACTTGGCACCATGCCA
ATTCAATATGGCGGACCTGGCACTGTGCCAACTGGGGAGGGGTCTACTTGGCACGGTGCCAAGTTTGAGG
AGGGGTCTTGGCCCTGTGCCAAGTCCGCCATATTGAATTGGCATGGTGCCAATAATGGCGGCCATATTGG
CTATATGCCAGGATCAATATATAGGCAATATCCAATATGGCCCTATGCCAATATGGCTATTGGCCAGGTT
CAATACTATGTATTGGCCCTATGCCATATAGTATTCCATATATGGGTTTTCCTATTGACGTAGATAGCCC
CTCCCAATGGGCGGTCCCATATACCATATATGGGGCTTCCTAATACCGCCCATAGCCACTCCCCCATTGA
CGTCAATGGTCTCTATATATGGTCTTTCCTATTGACGTCATATGGGCGGTCCTATTGACGTATATGGCGC
CTCCCCCATTGACGTCAATTACGGTAAATGGCCCGCCTGGCTCAATGCCCATTGACGTCAATAGGACCAC
CCACCATTGACGTCAATGGGATGGCTCATTGCCCATTCATATCCGTTCTCACGCCCCCTATTGACGTCAA
TGACGGTAAATGGCCCACTTGGCAGTACATCAATATCTATTAATAGTAACTTGGCAAGTACATTACTATT
GGAAGTACGCCAGGGTACATTGGCAGTACTCCCATTGACGTCAATGGCGGTAAATGGCCCGCGATGGCTG
CCAAGTACATCCCCATTGACGTCAATGGGGAGGGGCAATGACGCAAATGGGCGTTCCATTGACGTAAATG
GGCGGTAGGCGTGCCTAATGGGAGGTCTATATAAGCAATGCTCGTTTAGGGAACCGCCATTCTGCCTGGG
GACGTCGGAGCAAGCTTGATTTAGGTGACACTATAGAATACAAGCTACTTGTTCTTTTTGCAGGATCTCG
AGCTCAAGCTTCGAATTCTGCAGTCGACGGTACCGCGGGCCCGGGATCCACTAGTAACGGCCGCCAGTGT
GCTGGAATTCGCCCTTGGGAATTCACCATGAGCCCTCCATTGCTCCTGTGTTTTATTGGACTGTGTTTGT
GGACTTGTGTAATTTCCCTGAAGATCTGCGCCTTCAACATCCAAAGCTATGGAGAAGCAAAGGCCAGCAA
TACTAGAGTTATGGAGATTTTGACAAAGATTATTTCTCGCTGTGACCTGAGTTTGATTCAAGAGGTTCGA
GATTCTAGAGGAGAAGCCATTTCTGCACTGTTGATGAGTCTGAACAGATTCGACAAATCTCATATTTATG
CCCATTTAGAGAGTAAAAGATTGGGGAAGAAAACATACAAAGAGCAGTATGTGTATATTTACAGAAAAGA
CATGCTACAGGTGCAAGAGCAATACGAGCACCCAGAGGTCAATGAAAGTGCATCAGAAGTCTTTTCCAGA
GAGCCCTTCATCATACTGGTCCACTCTCCAACAACCTTGGTGAAGAATTTTGTCCTGATTGGTCAGCACA
CCTCTCCTAAGAGTGCAATGAAAGAAATGGATTCACTGTACGAGGTCTTTCAAACCGTCAAGAAGAAATG
GAAAACTGAGAATGTGATGTTTCTGGGAGACTTAAATGCCGCCTGCAACTACGTCACTAATAAAGGACTG
AGAAATGTGCGTCTCAGGAGTGACCCAAAGTTCCACTGGTTGATCAGAGACGAACAAGACACTACAGTGC
GTGAAAAAACACGCTGCGCTTATGACAGGATTATTATTCATGGAAAAGAGCTCATTTCTGGGATAGTTCC
GGAATCCGCTCAACCGTTCAACTTCAAACAGGAATTTAATCTCTCTGAGGAAGAGGCTTTGGAAGTCAGT
GACCACTTTCCAGTAGAAGTGGATTTAAAAGCAAACCATCGCTACCTCCTGCGCCATGAACTGCTGGATC
CGATGGCCTCCTCCGAGGACGTCATCAAGGAGTTCATGCGCTTCAAGGTGCGCATGGAGGGCTCCGTGAA
CGGCCACGAGTTCGAGATCGAGGGCGAGGGCGAGGGCCGCCCCTACGAGGGCACCCAGACCGCCAAGCTG
AAGGTGACCAAGGGCGGCCCCCTGCCCTTCGCCTGGGACATCCTGTCCCCTCAGTTCCAGTACGGCTCCA
AGGCCTACGTGAAGCACCCCGCCGACATCCCCGACTACTTGAAGCTGTCCTTCCCCGAGGGCTTCAAGTG
GGAGCGCGTGATGAACTTCGAGGACGGCGGCGTGGTGACCGTGACCCAGGACTCCTCCCTGCAGGACGGC
GAGTTCATCTACAAGGTGAAGCTGCGCGGCACCAACTTCCCCTCCGACGGCCCCGTAATGCAGAAGAAGA
CCATGGGCTGGGAGGCCTCCACCGAGCGGATGTACCCCGAGGACGGCGCCCTGAAGGGCGAGATCAAGAT
GAGGCTGAAGCTGAAGGACGGCGGCCACTACGACGCCGAGGTCAAGACCACCTACATGGCCAAGAAGCCC
GTGCAGCTGCCCGGCGCCTACAAGACCGACATCAAGCTGGACATCACCTCCCACAACGAGGACTACACCA
TCGTGGAACAGTACGAGCGCGCCGAGGGCCGCCACTCCACCGGCGCCTAGTCTAGAACTATAGTGAGTCG
TATTACGTAGATCCAGACATGATAAGATACATTGATGAGTTTGGACAAACCACAACTAGAATGCAGTGAA
AAAAATGCTTTATTTGTGAAATTTGTGATGCTATTGCTTTATTTGTAACCATTATAAGCTGCAATAAACA
AGTTAACAACAACAATTGCATTCATTTTATGTTTCAGGTTCAGGGGGAGGTGTGGGAGGTTTTTTAATTC
GCGGCCGCGGCGCCAATGCATTGGGCCCGGTACCCAGCTTTTGTTCCCTTTAGTGAGGGTTAATTGCGCG
CTTGGCGTAATCATGGTCATAGCTGTTTCCTGTGTGAAATTGTTATCCGCTCACAATTCCACACAACATA
CGAGCCGGGAGCATAAAGTGTAAAGCCTGGGGTGCCTAATGAGTGAGCTAACTCACATTAATTGCGTTGC
GCTCACTGCCCGCTTTCCAGTCGGGAAACCTGTCGTGCCAGCTGCATTAATGAATCGGCCAACGCGCGGG
GAGAGGCGGTTTGCGTATTGGGCGCTCTTCCGCTTCCTCGCTCACTGACTCGCTGCGCTCGGTCGTTCGG
CTGCGGCGAGCGGTATCAGCTCACTCAAAGGCGGTAATACGGTTATCCACAGAATCAGGGGATAACGCAG
GAAAGAACATGTGAGCAAAAGGCCAGCAAAAGGCCAGGAACCGTAAAAAGGCCGCGTTGCTGGCGTTTTT
CCATAGGCTCCGCCCCCCTGACGAGCATCACAAAAATCGACGCTCAAGTCAGAGGTGGCGAAACCCGACA
GGACTATAAAGATACCAGGCGTTTCCCCCTGGAAGCTCCCTCGTGCGCTCTCCTGTTCCGACCCTGCCGC
TTACCGGATACCTGTCCGCCTTTCTCCCTTCGGGAAGCGTGGCGCTTTCTCATAGCTCACGCTGTAGGTA
TCTCAGTTCGGTGTAGGTCGTTCGCTCCAAGCTGGGCTGTGTGCACGAACCCCCCGTTCAGCCCGACCGC
TGCGCCTTATCCGGTAACTATCGTCTTGAGTCCAACCCGGTAAGACACGACTTATCGCCACTGGCAGCAG
CCACTGGTAACAGGATTAGCAGAGCGAGGTATGTAGGCGGTGCTACAGAGTTCTTGAAGTGGTGGCCTAA
CTACGGCTACACTAGAAGAACAGTATTTGGTATCTGCGCTCTGCTGAAGCCAGTTACCTTCGGAAAAAGA
GTTGGTAGCTCTTGATCCGGCAAACAAACCACCGCTGGTAGCGGTGGTTTTTTTGTTTGCAAGCAGCAGA
TTACGCGCAGAAAAAAAGGATCTCAAGAAGATCCTTTGATCTTTTCTACGGGGTCTGACGCTCAGTGGAA
CGAAAACTCACGTTAAGGGATTTTGGTCATGAGATTATCAAAAAGGATCTTCACCTAGATCCTTTTAAAT
TAAAAATGAAGTTTTAAATCAATCTAAAGTATATATGAGTAAACTTGGTCTGACAGTTACCAATGCTTAA
TCAGTGAGGCACCTATCTCAGCGATCTGTCTATTTCGTTCATCCATAGTTGCCTGACTCCCCGTCGTGTA
GATAACTACGATACGGGAGGGCTTACCATCTGGCCCCAGTGCTGCAATGATACCGCGAGACCCACGCTCA
CCGGCTCCAGATTTATCAGCAATAAACCAGCCAGCCGGAAGGGCCGAGCGCAGAAGTGGTCCTGCAACTT
TATCCGCCTCCATCCAGTCTATTAATTGTTGCCGGGAAGCTAGAGTAAGTAGTTCGCCAGTTAATAGTTT
GCGCAACGTTGTTGCCATTGCTACAGGCATCGTGGTGTCACGCTCGTCGTTTGGTATGGCTTCATTCAGC
TCCGGTTCCCAACGATCAAGGCGAGTTACATGATCCCCCATGTTGTGCAAAAAAGCGGTTAGCTCCTTCG
GTCCTCCGATCGTTGTCAGAAGTAAGTTGGCCGCAGTGTTATCACTCATGGTTATGGCAGCACTGCATAA
TTCTCTTACTGTCATGCCATCCGTAAGATGCTTTTCTGTGACTGGTGAGTACTCAACCAAGTCATTCTGA
GAATAGTGTATGCGGCGACCGAGTTGCTCTTGCCCGGCGTCAATACGGGATAATACCGCGCCACATAGCA
GAACTTTAAAAGTGCTCATCATTGGAAAACGTTCTTCGGGGCGAAAACTCTCAAGGATCTTACCGCTGTT
GAGATCCAGTTCGATGTAACCCACTCGTGCACCCAACTGATCTTCAGCATCTTTTACTTTCACCAGCGTT
TCTGGGTGAGCAAAAACAGGAAGGCAAAATGCCGCAAAAAAGGGAATAAGGGCGACACGGAAATGTTGAA
TACTCATACTCTTCCTTTTTCAATATTATTGAAGCATTTATCAGGGTTATTGTCTCATGAGCGGATACAT
ATTTGAATGTATTTAGAAAAATAAACAAATAGGGGTTCCGCGCACATTTCCCCGAAAAGTGCCACCTAAA
TTGTAAGCGTTAATATTTTGTTAAAATTCGCGTTAAATTTTTGTTAAATCAGCTCATTTTTTAACCAATA
GGCCGAAATCGGCAAAATCCCTTATAAATCAAAAGAATAGACCGAGATAGGGT
[37 nt withheld, positions 5304-5340]
AAAGAACGTGGACTCCAACGTCAAAGG
[49 nt withheld, positions 5368-5416]
T
[91 nt withheld, positions 5418-5508]
G
[124 nt withheld, positions 5510-5633]
CCCATTCGCCATTCAGGCTGCGCAACTGTTGGGAAGGGCGATCGGTGCGGGCCTCTTCGCTATTACGCCA
GTCGACCGCCAATTCAATATG
Features (pLannotate 1.2.2; 16 found; start..end, strand, type, name):
    999..1017    +  promoter       SP6 promoter: promoter for bacteriophage SP6 RNA polymerase
   1047..1099    +  misc_feature   MCS: multiple cloning site
   2033..2707    +  CDS            mRFP1: mRFP1 is a basic (constitutively fluorescent) red fluorescent protein published in 2002, derived from Discosoma sp.. It is reported to be a somewhat slowly-maturing monomer with low acid sensitivity.
   2718..2735    -  promoter       T7 promoter (fragment): promoter for bacteriophage T7 RNA polymerase
   2740..2874    -  polyA_signal   SV40 poly(A) signal: SV40 polyadenylation signal
   2987..3005    -  promoter       T3 promoter: promoter for bacteriophage T3 RNA polymerase
   3050..3066    -  protein_bind   lac operator: The lac repressor binds to the lac operator to inhibit transcription in E. coli. This inhibition can be relieved by adding lactose or isopropyl-β-D-thiogalactopyranoside (IPTG). lac repressor encoded by lacI
   3074..3104    -  promoter       lac promoter: promoter for the E. coli lac operon
   3119..3140    -  protein_bind   CAP binding site: CAP binding activates transcription in the presence of cAMP. E. coli catabolite activator protein
   3153..3245    -  CDS            lacI (fragment): lac repressor; lacI; The lac repressor binds to the lac operator to inhibit transcription in E. coli. This inhibition can be relieved by adding lactose or isopropyl-β-D-thiogalactopyranoside (IPTG).
   3428..4016    -  rep_origin     ori: high-copy-number ColE1/pMB1/pBR322/pUC origin of replication
   4187..5047    -  CDS            AmpR: β-lactamase; bla; confers resistance to ampicillin, carbenicillin, and related antibiotics
   5048..5152    -  promoter       AmpR promoter: bla
   5205..5633    -  rep_origin     f1 ori (sequence partly withheld): f1 bacteriophage origin of replication; arrow indicates direction of (+) strand synthesis
   5638..5704    -  CDS            lacZα (fragment): LacZα fragment of β-galactosidase; lacZ fragment
   5711..964     +  promoter       CMV IE94 promoter (across the origin): enhancer/promoter region of simian cytomegalovirus major immediate early transcription unit IE94
