[The description below was written by a language model from this plasmid's Addgene catalogue record and pLannotate feature annotations shown in this document.]
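Description:
pCS2-Dnase1l1l-mRFP is a pCS2-based expression plasmid built to produce a zebrafish DNase, Dnase1l1l, fused at its C terminus to the monomeric red fluorescent protein mRFP1, for expression in zebrafish. The catalogue lists the vector type as unspecified. The annotated features nevertheless show the usual pCS2 architecture. It is propagated in E. coli as a high-copy plasmid through a ColE1/pUC-type origin and selected with ampicillin via the β-lactamase gene. An f1 origin and remnants of the lac region (lacZα and lacI fragments, lac promoter and operator) are carried over from the parental cloning vector.

The expression cassette begins with the simian cytomegalovirus IE94 enhancer/promoter, which drives strong transcription in vertebrate cells and embryos after DNA delivery. It is followed by an SP6 promoter and the multiple cloning site. The Dnase1l1l coding region itself was not annotated by the feature-calling software. It presumably lies in the unannotated stretch between the cloning site and the mRFP1 coding sequence, consistent with the recorded insert of about 1.6 kb for the fusion. Downstream lie an SV40 polyadenylation signal and T7 (fragment) and T3 promoters in reverse orientation. The SP6 promoter upstream of the insert allows in vitro synthesis of sense mRNA, a common use of pCS2 vectors for embryo microinjection, although the record does not say which delivery route was used. The sequenced record is slightly longer than the catalogue's stated total size. The red tag allows the localisation of the nuclease to be followed by fluorescence. The associated work concerns organelle degradation in the lens.
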