Addgene plasmid #169002: pCS2-Dnase1l1l-mRFP
Purpose: Express zebrafish Dnase1l1l-mRFP in zebrafish
Depositing lab: Noboru Mizushima. Depositing organization: The University of Tokyo. Publication: Organelle degradation in the lens by PLAAT phospholipases. Morishita H, Eguchi T, Tsukamoto S, Sakamaki Y, Takahashi S, Saito C, Koyama-Honda I, Mizushima N. Nature. 2021 Apr;592(7855):634-638. doi: 10.1038/s41586-021-03439-w. Epub 2021 Apr 14. PubMed 33854238.
Backbone
  Vector backbone: pCS2
  Backbone size w/o insert (bp): 4120
  Total vector size (bp): 5680
  Vector type: Unspecified
Growth in bacteria
  Bacterial resistance: Ampicillin, 100 μg/mL
  Growth temperature: 37°C
  Growth strain: DH5alpha
  Copy number: High Copy
Gene/Insert
  Gene/Insert name: Dnase1l1l-mRFP
  Species: D. rerio (zebrafish)
  Insert size (bp): 1563
  GenBank ID: NM_001002403
  Entrez Gene: dnase1l3l (a.k.a. zgc:92699)
  Tag / fusion protein: mRFP (C terminal on insert)
Terms and licenses: Academic/Nonprofit Terms; Industry Terms: Not Available to Industry
How to cite: pCS2-Dnase1l1l-mRFP was a gift from Noboru Mizushima (Addgene plasmid # 169002 ; http://n2t.net/addgene:169002 ; RRID:Addgene_169002)
